>Addgene plasmid #239210 | pAAV-hSyn-TeTxLC-P2A-mTurquoise2 | addgene full sequence | sequence record 474420 | Addgene NGS Result
AAAAAAACCACCGCTACCAGCGGTGGTTTGTTTGCCGGATCAAGAGCTACCAACTCTTTTTCCGAAGGTA
ACTGGCTTCAGCAGAGCGCAGATACCAAATACTGTTCTTCTAGTGTAGCCGTAGTTAGGCCACCACTTCA
AGAACTCTGTAGCACCGCCTACATACCTCGCTCTGCTAATCCTGTTACCAGTGGCTGCTGCCAGTGGCGA
TAAGTCGTGTCTTACCGGGTTGGACTCAAGACGATAGTTACCGGATAAGGCGCAGCGGTCGGGCTGAACG
GGGGGTTCGTGCACACAGCCCAGCTTGGAGCGAACGACCTACACCGAACTGAGATACCTACAGCGTGAGC
TATGAGAAAGCGCCACGCTTCCCGAAGGGAGAAAGGCGGACAGGTATCCGGTAAGCGGCAGGGTCGGAAC
AGGAGAGCGCACGAGGGAGCTTCCAGGGGGAAACGCCTGGTATCTTTATAGTCCTGTCGGGTTTCGCCAC
CTCTGACTTGAGCGTCGATTTTTGTGATGCTCGTCAGGGGGGCGGAGCCTATGGAAAAACGCCAGCAACG
CGGCCTTTTTACGGTTCCTGGCCTTTTGCTGGCCTTTTGCTCACATGTCCTGCAGGCAGCTGCGCGCTCG
CTCGCTCACTGAGGCCGCCCGGGCGTCGGGCGACCTTTGGTCGCCCGGCCTCAGTGAGCGAGCGAGCGCG
CAGAGAGGGAGTGGCCAACTCCATCACTAGGGGTTCCTGCGGCCGCTACCACATTTGTAGAGGTTTTACT
TGCTTTAAAAAACCTCCCACATCTCCCCCTGAACCTGAAACATAAAATGAATGCAATTGTTGTTGTTAAC
TTGTTTATTGCAGCTTATAATGGTTACAAATAAAGCAATAGCATCACAAATTTCACAAATAAAGCATTTT
TTTCACTGCATTCTAGTTGTGGTTTGTCCAAACTCATCAATGTATCTTATCATGTCTGACGGCCGCAATC
GATGCGGGGAGGCGGCCCAAAGGGAGATCCGACTCGTCTGAGGGCGAAGGCGAAGACGCGGAAGAGGCCG
CAGAGCCGGCAGCAGGCCGCGGGAAGGAAGGTCCGCTGGATTGAGGGCCGAAGGGACGTAGCAGAAGGAC
GTCCCGCGCAGAATCCAGGTGGCAACACAGGCGAGCAGCCAAGGAAAGGACGATGATTTCCCCGACAACA
CCACGGAATTGTCAGTGCCCAACAGCCGAGCCCCTGTCCAGCAGCGGGCAAGGCAGGCGGCGATGAGTTC
CGCCGTGGCAATAGGGAGGGGGAAAGCGAAAGTCCCGGAAAGGAGCTGACAGGTGGTGGCAATGCCCCAA
CCAGTGGGGGTTGCGTCAGCAAACACAGTGCACACCACGCCACGTTGCCTGACAACGGGCCACAACTCCT
CATAAAGAGACAGCAACCAGGATTTATACAAGGAGGAGAAAATGAAAGCCATACGGGAAGCAATAGCATG
ATACAAAGGCATTAAAGCAGCGTATCCACATAGCGTAAAAGGAGCAACATAGTTAAGAATACCAGTCAAT
CTTTCACAAATTTTGTAATCCAGAGGTTGATTATCGATAACGGCCGTTCTGCAGTCAGGCGTAGTCAGGC
ACGTCGTAAGGGTATCCGCCGCTGTCCCCATCCTTACTTGTACAGCTCGTCCATGCCGAGAGTGATCCCG
GCGGCGGTCACGAACTCCAGCAGGACCATGTGATCGCGCTTCTCGTTGGGGTCTTTGCTCAGCTTGGACT
GGGTGCTCAGGTAGTGGTTGTCGGGCAGCAGCACGGGGCCGTCGCCGATGGGGGTGTTCTGCTGGTAGTG
GTCGGCGAGCTGCACGCCGCCGTCCTCGATGTTGTGGCGGATCTTGAAGTTGGCCTTGATGCCGTTCTTC
TGCTTGTCGGCGGTGATATAGACGTTGTCGCTAAAGTAGTTGTACTCCAGCTTGTGCCCCAGGATGTTGC
CGTCCTCCTTGAAGTCGATGCCCTTCAGCTCGATGCGGTTCACCAGGGTGTCGCCCTCGAACTTCACCTC
GGCGCGGGTCTTGTAGTTGCCGTCGTCCTTGAAGAAGATGGTGCGCTCCTGGACGTAGCCTTCGGGCATG
GCGGACTTGAAGAAGTCGTGCTGCTTCATGTGGTCGGGGTAGCGGGCGAAGCACTGCACGCCCCAGGACA
GGGTGGTCACGAGGGTGGGCCAGGGCACGGGCAGCTTGCCGGTGGTGCAGATGAACTTCAGGGTCAGCTT
GCCGTAGGTGGCATCGCCCTCGCCCTCGCCGGACACGCTGAACTTGTGGCCGTTTACGTCGCCGTCCAGC
TCGACCAGGATGGGCACCACCCCGGTGAACAGCTCCTCGCCCTTGCTCACGGCCATTCTAGATGGCCCGG
GATTCTCTTCGACATCCCCTGCTTGTTTCAACAGGGAGAAGTTAGTGGCTCCGCTTCCGTTAACAGCGCT
GCTAGCAGCGGTACGGTTGTACAGGTTTTCACGGATGTTGGTCGGCGGGATGATTTTTTTGCACAGACCG
ATCAGTTTGGAAACCAGACCGGAACCGTCGACGTTCCTAAAGGCGTTAGTGTTCACCCTCATGTTCTGGC
CCTTATACTCGGACTTCAGATCCTTGGACTCTATGTTAAAGCCCTCAGTATCGTTATATATAGTATCATC
CAGCAGGTTAGGTATCTTCACAGGATCGTGGTTCATGGAAAAATAGCTTAAGCGAGTCTTTATGTTAAAC
TTCTTGCCCAGCTCTATCTCAGTAAAGCCATACATTATGGAGTTATACAGTATCTGAAACTTATCCTCGT
TCACTATATACTGGCCGTTGGAATCCTTATCAAACTGATACTTCTGCTGATAGATCTGTTTGTAGGAGTC
GATGTCGATGTTCGGGTCGTTGCAGGAGGTAACCTGGGACAGTTTGTTAGCGATGGCTTTGTAGTCGTTC
AGGGTTTTTTCGTACAGGTCGTTTTTGATATCGATGGAGATCAGGTTAGCGTCCTGACCACCGAAGGTGA
AGAGCTCTTCAGCGGAGATCGGGTAGGTGTGCTGCATGTAGATTTCCTGTTTGGACGGGATGATTTCGTG
GGAGGAAACCTGCATGCCGTACAGACCGTGCAGAACGTGGATCAGTTCGTGCATCAGCAGCAGAGCCGGG
TCCTGGAAGTATTTGGATTTACCGATGGTCAGGGAGGTGATGTTTTCGATAACGTTGTCGAAGGTCGGTA
CGTATTCCGGGCAGAAAGCCATCTGCATGATGGAACCGAAACCGTCACGGCACGGGAAGTAGTTTTTGTT
GTCAACACGCAGAACGATACCACGAACTTCGTTTTTGTTCAGAACCGGACCCGGACCGAAGATGATCAGG
TTGGTCAGCATAGCGGATTTGGTGGTAGCACCGGACGGATCCTGTTCCAGCAGGTTGAAGGAAACGGAGT
TGGAGTTGGTGTCGAATTTGTCCAGCAGGGAGTAGGAGTTACCCAGGTACGGGATAGCGTTGATGATTTT
GTCCAGCAGAGCTTCACCAGCAACGTTGTTTTTGATACGGTTGAACAGTTTAACCATGGTCTGCAGGAAA
CGGTCTTTGTCGGAGTCGGTACGCAGGTAGTTCGGGTCGTAGTATTCGGAAGCACCTTCGATCAGGGAGG
ACGGCGGGTTGAAGTCTTCCGGTTTGGTACCAAATTCGTAACGTTCCGGAACGATCCAGATACGGTCGGT
GATTTTGAAGGCTTTGTAGTAGATGTCTAGACCTTTGCAGTACGGCGGTTCCATCATGATGATGGTGTCG
TTGTTAACCGGGTCGGAGTAACGGAAGTTGTTGATGGTGATCGGCATACCGGTTTCTCGACGCATGGTGG
CCATCTGAGTCCGGTAGCGCTAGCGGATCTGACGGTTCACTAAACCCTGCGCTCTCAGGCACGACACGAC
TCCTCCGCTGCCCACCGCAGACTGAGGCAGCGCTGAGTCGCCGGCGCCGCAGCGCAGATGGTCGCGCCCG
TGCCCCCCTATCTCGCGCCTCGCGTGGTGCGGTCCGGCTGGGCCGGCGGCGGCGCGGACGCGACCAAGGT
GGCCGGGAAGGGGAGTTTGCGGGGGACCGGCGAGTGACGTCAGCGCGCCTTCAGTGCTGAGGCGGCGGTG
GCGCGCGCCGCCAGGCGGGGGCGAAGGCACTGTCCGCGGTGCTGAAGCTGGCAGTGCGCACGCGCCTCGC
CGCATCCTGTTTCCCCTCCCCCTCTCTGATAGGGGATGCGCAATTTGGGGAATGGGGGTTGGGTGCTTGT
CCAGTGGGTCGGGGTCGGTCGTCAGGTAGGCACCCCCACCCCGCCTCATCCTGGTCCTAAAACCCACTTG
CACTCATACGCAGGGCCCTCTGCAGTCTAGACACACGCGGTACCGCGGCCGCAGGAACCCCTAGTGATGG
AGTTGGCCACTCCCTCTCTGCGCGCTCGCTCGCTCACTGAGGCCGGGCGACCAAAGGTCGCCCGACGCCC
GGGCTTTGCCCGGGCGGCCTCAGTGAGCGAGCGAGCGCGCAGCTGCCTGCAGGGGCGCCTGATGCGGTAT
TTTCTCCTTACGCATCTGTGCGGTATTTCACACCGCATA
[95 nt withheld, positions 4590-4684]
T
[46 nt withheld, positions 4686-4731]
C
[141 nt withheld, positions 4733-4873]
CCTTTGACGTTGGAGTCCACGTTCTTT
[37 nt withheld, positions 4901-4937]
ACTCTATCTCGGGCTATTCTTTTGATTTATAAGGGATTTTGCCGATTTCGGTCTATTGGTTAAAAAATGA
GCTGATTTAACAAAAATTTAACGCGAATTTTAACAAAATATTAACGTTTACAATTTTATGGTGCACTCTC
AGTACAATCTGCTCTGATGCCGCATAGTTAAGCCAGCCCCGACACCCGCCAACACCCGCTGACGCGCCCT
GACGGGCTTGTCTGCTCCCGGCATCCGCTTACAGACAAGCTGTGACCGTCTCCGGGAGCTGCATGTGTCA
GAGGTTTTCACCGTCATCACCGAAACGCGCGAGACGAAAGGGCCTCGTGATACGCCTATTTTTATAGGTT
AATGTCATGATAATAATGGTTTCTTAGACGTCAGGTGGCACTTTTCGGGGAAATGTGCGCGGAACCCCTA
TTTGTTTATTTTTCTAAATACATTCAAATATGTATCCGCTCATGAGACAATAACCCTGATAAATGCTTCA
ATAATATTGAAAAAGGAAGAGTATGAGTATTCAACATTTCCGTGTCGCCCTTATTCCCTTTTTTGCGGCA
TTTTGCCTTCCTGTTTTTGCTCACCCAGAAACGCTGGTGAAAGTAAAAGATGCTGAAGATCAGTTGGGTG
CACGAGTGGGTTACATCGAACTGGATCTCAACAGCGGTAAGATCCTTGAGAGTTTTCGCCCCGAAGAACG
TTTTCCAATGATGAGCACTTTTAAAGTTCTGCTATGTGGCGCGGTATTATCCCGTATTGACGCCGGGCAA
GAGCAACTCGGTCGCCGCATACACTATTCTCAGAATGACTTGGTTGAGTACTCACCAGTCACAGAAAAGC
ATCTTACGGATGGCATGACAGTAAGAGAATTATGCAGTGCTGCCATAACCATGAGTGATAACACTGCGGC
CAACTTACTTCTGACAACGATCGGAGGACCGAAGGAGCTAACCGCTTTTTTGCACAACATGGGGGATCAT
GTAACTCGCCTTGATCGTTGGGAACCGGAGCTGAATGAAGCCATACCAAACGACGAGCGTGACACCACGA
TGCCTGTAGCAATGGCAACAACGTTGCGCAAACTATTAACTGGCGAACTACTTACTCTAGCTTCCCGGCA
ACAATTAATAGACTGGATGGAGGCGGATAAAGTTGCAGGACCACTTCTGCGCTCGGCCCTTCCGGCTGGC
TGGTTTATTGCTGATAAATCTGGAGCCGGTGAGCGTGGGTCTCGCGGTATCATTGCAGCACTGGGGCCAG
ATGGTAAGCCCTCCCGTATCGTAGTTATCTACACGACGGGGAGTCAGGCAACTATGGATGAACGAAATAG
ACAGATCGCTGAGATAGGTGCCTCACTGATTAAGCATTGGTAACTGTCAGACCAAGTTTACTCATATATA
CTTTAGATTGATTTAAAACTTCATTTTTAATTTAAAAGGATCTAGGTGAAGATCCTTTTTGATAATCTCA
TGACCAAAATCCCTTAACGTGAGTTTTCGTTCCACTGAGCGTCAGACCCCGTAGAAAAGATCAAAGGATC
TTCTTGAGATCCTTTTTTTCTGCGCGTAATCTGCTGCTTGCAAAC
Features (pLannotate 1.2.2; 18 found; start..end, strand, type, name):
    620..647     +  repeat_region  AAV2 ITR (fragment): inverted terminal repeat of adeno-associated virus serotype 2 inverted
    676..703     +  repeat_region  AAV2 ITR (fragment): inverted terminal repeat of adeno-associated virus serotype 2 inverted
    747..815     +  CDS            large T antigen (fragment): large T antigen from SV40 (simian virus 40)
    838..959     +  polyA_signal   SV40 poly(A) signal: SV40 polyadenylation signal
    984..1572    -  misc_feature   WPRE: woodchuck hepatitis virus posttranscriptional regulatory element
   1644..2360    -  CDS            mTurquoise2: enhanced monomeric variant of CFP (Goedhart et al., 2012) mammalian codon-optimized
   2454..3827    -  CDS            tetX (fragment): TETX_CLOTE - Experimental evidence at protein level: Swiss-Prot protein existence level 1. Tetanus toxin acts by inhibiting neurotransmitter release. It binds to peripheral neuronal synapses, is internalized and moves by retrograde transport up the axon into the spinal cord where it can move between postsynaptic and presynaptic neurons. It inhibits neurotransmitter release by acting as a zinc endopeptidase that catalyzes the hydrolysis of the '76-Gln-|-Phe-77' bond of synaptobrevin-2. From Clostridium tetani (strain Massachusetts / E88).
   3853..3874    -  misc_feature   MCS (fragment): multiple cloning site
   3876..3895    -  promoter       tight TRE promoter (fragment): Tet-responsive promoter PTight, consisting of seven tet operator sequences followed by the minimal CMV promoter
   3897..4344    -  promoter       hSyn promoter: human synapsin I promoter; confers neuron-specific expression (Kügler et al., 2003)
   4393..4533    +  repeat_region  AAV2 ITR: inverted terminal repeat of adeno-associated virus serotype 2 inverted
   4538..4589    -  misc_feature   bom (fragment): basis of mobility region from pBR322
   4608..5063    +  rep_origin     f1 ori (sequence partly withheld): f1 bacteriophage origin of replication; arrow indicates direction of (+) strand synthesis
   5064..5113    -  misc_feature   bom (fragment): basis of mobility region from pBR322
   5215..5250    -  CDS            rop (fragment): Rop protein, which maintains plasmids at low copy number; rop
   5345..5449    +  promoter       AmpR promoter: bla
   5450..6310    +  CDS            AmpR: β-lactamase; bla; confers resistance to ampicillin, carbenicillin, and related antibiotics
   6481..547     +  rep_origin     ori (across the origin): high-copy-number ColE1/pMB1/pBR322/pUC origin of replication
