[The description below was written by a language model from this plasmid's Addgene catalogue record and pLannotate feature annotations shown in this document.]
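Description:
pAAV-hSyn-TeTxLC-P2A-mTurquoise2 is an AAV transfer plasmid of about 6.5 kb, built by Gibson cloning into the pAAV-Syn-iCre backbone, for constitutive expression of tetanus toxin light chain in neurons. In bacteria it replicates from a high-copy ColE1/pUC-type origin and is selected with ampicillin through the bla gene and its own promoter. An f1 phage origin is also present. The expression cassette lies between AAV2 inverted terminal repeats, which allow it to be replicated and packaged into recombinant AAV particles when helper functions are supplied. One ITR is annotated as complete, whereas the other was detected only as two short fragments in the sequencing result. This may reflect the difficulty of sequencing and annotating these repeats, or a partial deletion. The record also notes that bacteria carrying the plasmid grow very slowly.

The roughly 2.2 kb payload is driven by the human synapsin I promoter, which restricts expression to neurons. It encodes the Clostridium tetani toxin light chain, a zinc endopeptidase that cleaves synaptobrevin-2 and thereby blocks vesicular neurotransmitter release. This is joined through a P2A self-cleaving peptide to mTurquoise2, a monomeric cyan fluorescent protein, so toxin-expressing cells are marked by a separate fluorescent reporter made from the same transcript. A WPRE downstream of the coding region enhances transcript stability and expression, and an SV40 polyadenylation signal terminates the message. The TeTxLC-P2A segment was amplified from a Cre-dependent FLEX version, but no recombinase sites are annotated here, so expression should not require Cre. Short matches to a TRE promoter, multiple cloning site and SV40 large T antigen appear to be incidental junction fragments. The construct is intended for silencing synaptic output of transduced neurons.
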