Addgene plasmid #239210: pAAV-hSyn-TeTxLC-P2A-mTurquoise2
Purpose: Expresses tetanus toxin light chain in neurons to inhibit synapse activity
Depositing lab: Erin O'Shea. Depositing organization: HHMI, Janelia Research Campus.
Backbone
  Vector backbone: pAAV-Syn-iCre; Addgene #122518
  Vector type: AAV
Growth in bacteria
  Bacterial resistance: Ampicillin, 100 μg/mL
  Growth temperature: 37°C
  Growth strain: NEB Stable
  Growth instructions: the E.coli carrying this plasmid grow very slowly
  Copy number: Unknown
Gene/Insert
  Gene/Insert name: TeTxLC-P2A-mTurquoise2 (alt name: Tetanus toxin light chain)
  Species: Synthetic; Clostridium tetani
  Insert size (bp): 2200
  Promoter: hSyn
  Cloning method: Gibson Cloning
  Sequencing primers: 5′ TCAGCGCTGCCTCAGTCTGC
Resource information
  A portion of this plasmid was derived from a plasmid made by: The TetxLC-P2A fragment was obtaind via PCR from Addgene plasmid pAAV-hSyn-FLEX-TeLC-P2A-dTomato (a gift from Sandeep Datta (Addgene plasmid # 159102 ; http://n2t.net/addgene:159102 ; RRID:Addgene_159102)
Terms and licenses: Academic/Nonprofit Terms; Industry Terms: Not Available to Industry
How to cite: pAAV-hSyn-TeTxLC-P2A-mTurquoise2 was a gift from Erin O'Shea (Addgene plasmid # 239210 ; http://n2t.net/addgene:239210 ; RRID:Addgene_239210)
